Addgene plasmid #147745: pCIneo-V5-SBP-MBP-HsStaufen2-T1_V
Purpose: Mammalian Expression of HsStaufen2-T1
Depositing lab: Elisa Izaurralde. Depositing organization: Max Planck Institute for Developmental Biology.
Backbone
  Vector backbone: pCI-neo
  Vector type: Mammalian Expression
Growth in bacteria
  Bacterial resistance: Ampicillin, 100 μg/mL
  Growth temperature: 37°C
  Growth strain: DH5alpha
  Copy number: High Copy
Gene/Insert
  Gene/Insert name: HsStaufen2-T1
  Species: H. sapiens (human)
  Entrez Gene: STAU2 (a.k.a. 39K2, 39K3)
  Cloning method: Unknown
Terms and licenses: Academic/Nonprofit Terms; Industry Terms: Not Available to Industry
Depositor comments: sequence given by NCBI: NM_001164382.1 Plasmids from this collection were made available to the research community and donated after the lab closed. Please note that the sequence provided by the depositing laboratory may be theoretical/predicted or based on Sanger sequencing results. There may be discrepancies between sequencing results obtained by Addgene and the depositor sequence. If an Addgene verified sequence is not available, please contact before placing your order to request that our lab fully sequence the plasmid.
How to cite: pCIneo-V5-SBP-MBP-HsStaufen2-T1_V was a gift from Elisa Izaurralde (Addgene plasmid # 147745 ; http://n2t.net/addgene:147745 ; RRID:Addgene_147745)
