[The description below was written by a language model from this plasmid's Addgene catalogue record and pLannotate feature annotations shown in this document.]
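Description:
pCIneo-V5-SBP-MBP-HsStaufen2-T1_V is a mammalian expression plasmid of about 8.5 kb built on the pCI-neo backbone, designed to produce human Staufen2 (STAU2) as an N-terminally tagged fusion protein. It is propagated in E. coli as a high-copy plasmid through a ColE1/pUC-type origin and selected with ampicillin via the β-lactamase gene. An f1 origin is also present, allowing single-stranded DNA production. For selection in mammalian cells, the backbone carries a neomycin phosphotransferase cassette driven by the SV40 enhancer/early promoter and terminated by a synthetic poly(A) signal, which permits G418 selection of stable transfectants.

The expression unit consists of the human CMV immediate early enhancer and promoter followed by a chimeric β-globin/immunoglobulin intron, which generally improves transcript processing and expression, and ends in the SV40 poly(A) signal. The annotated coding features run in order: a V5 epitope tag, a streptavidin-binding peptide (SBP), a signal-sequence-free E. coli maltose binding protein (MBP), and the STAU2 coding sequence. The depositor describes the insert as the T1 transcript variant matching an NCBI reference sequence. A T7 promoter upstream of the fusion could support in vitro transcription, and a T3 promoter fragment lies downstream in the opposite orientation.

STAU2 is an RNA-binding protein implicated in microtubule-dependent transport of neuronal mRNAs to dendrites. The V5 tag suits immunodetection and SBP suits streptavidin-based capture, so the construct appears well suited to pulldown and interaction studies in transfected human cells. The record itself states only mammalian expression as the purpose, and the cloning method is not recorded.
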