Features (pLannotate 1.2.2; 22 found; start..end, strand, type, name):
      3..380     +  enhancer       CMV enhancer: human cytomegalovirus immediate early enhancer
    381..592     +  promoter       CMV promoter: human cytomegalovirus (CMV) immediate early promoter
    753..885     +  intron         chimeric intron: chimera between introns from human β-globin and immunoglobulin heavy chain genes
    930..948     +  promoter       T7 promoter: promoter for bacteriophage T7 RNA polymerase
    970..1011    +  CDS            V5 tag: epitope tag from simian virus 5
   1033..1146    +  CDS            SBP: streptavidin-binding peptide selected from a peptide library; binds streptavidin with nanomolar affinity (Keefe et al., 2001)
   1171..2262    +  CDS            MBP: maltose binding protein from E. coli; malE (mutated); This version of the gene does not encode a signal sequence, so MBP will remain in the cytosol.
   2275..3984    +  CDS            STAU2: STAU2_HUMAN - Experimental evidence at protein level: Swiss-Prot protein existence level 1. RNA-binding protein required for the microtubule-dependent transport of neuronal RNA from the cell body to the dendrite. As protein synthesis occurs within the dendrite, the localization of specific mRNAs to dendrites may be a prerequisite for neurite outgrowth and plasticity at sites distant from the cell body (By similarity). From Homo sapiens (Human).
   3999..4016    -  promoter       T3 promoter (fragment): promoter for bacteriophage T3 RNA polymerase
   4034..4155    -  polyA_signal   SV40 poly(A) signal: SV40 polyadenylation signal
   4178..4246    -  CDS            large T antigen (fragment): large T antigen from SV40 (simian virus 40)
   4270..4337    +  CDS            lacZα (fragment): LacZα fragment of β-galactosidase; lacZ fragment
   4341..4769    +  rep_origin     f1 ori (sequence partly withheld): f1 bacteriophage origin of replication; arrow indicates direction of (+) strand synthesis
   4797..4848    -  misc_feature   bom (fragment): basis of mobility region from pBR322
   4913..5270    +  promoter       SV40 promoter: SV40 enhancer and early promoter
   5321..6112    +  CDS            neo: KKA2_KLEPN - Also known as kan, nptII. Experimental evidence at protein level: Swiss-Prot protein existence level 1. Resistance to kanamycin, neomycin, paromomycin, ribostamycin, butirosin and gentamicin B. From Klebsiella pneumoniae.
   6179..6227    +  polyA_signal   poly(A) signal: synthetic polyadenylation signal
   6247..6301    -  misc_feature   bom (fragment): basis of mobility region from pBR322
   6403..6438    -  CDS            rop (fragment): Rop protein, which maintains plasmids at low copy number; rop
   6533..6637    +  promoter       AmpR promoter: bla
   6638..7498    +  CDS            AmpR: β-lactamase; bla; confers resistance to ampicillin, carbenicillin, and related antibiotics
   7669..8257    +  rep_origin     ori: high-copy-number ColE1/pMB1/pBR322/pUC origin of replication
>Addgene plasmid #147745 | pCIneo-V5-SBP-MBP-HsStaufen2-T1_V | addgene full sequence | sequence record 445205 | Addgene NGS Result
GGCATTGATTATTGACTAGTTATTAATAGTAATCAATTACGGGGTCATTAGTTCATAGCCCATATATGGA
GTTCCGCGTTACATAACTTACGGTAAATGGCCCGCCTGGCTGACCGCCCAACGACCCCCGCCCATTGACG
TCAATAATGACGTATGTTCCCATAGTAACGCCAATAGGGACTTTCCATTGACGTCAATGGGTGGAGTATT
TACGGTAAACTGCCCACTTGGCAGTACATCAAGTGTATCATATGCCAAGTCCGCCCCCTATTGACGTCAA
TGACGGTAAATGGCCCGCCTGGCATTATGCCCAGTACATGACCTTACGGGACTTTCCTACTTGGCAGTAC
ATCTACGTATTAGTCATCGCTATTACCATGGTGATGCGGTTTTGGCAGTACACCAATGGGCGTGGATAGC
GGTTTGACTCACGGGGATTTCCAAGTCTCCACCCCATTGACGTCAATGGGAGTTTGTTTTGGCACCAAAA
TCAACGGGACTTTCCAAAATGTCGTAACAACTGCGATCGCCCGCCCCGTTGACGCAAATGGGCGGTAGGC
GTGTACGGTGGGAGGTCTATATAAGCAGAGCTCGTTTAGTGAACCGTCAGATCACTAGAAGCTTTATTGC
GGTAGTTTATCACAGTTAAATTGCTAACGCAGTCAGTGCTTCTGACACAACAGTCTCGAACTTAAGCTGC
AGTGACTCTCTTAAGGTAGCCTTGCAGAAGTTGGTCGTGAGGCACTGGGCAGGTAAGTATCAAGGTTACA
AGACAGGTTTAAGGAGACCAATAGAAACTGGGCTTGTCGAGACAGAGAAGACTCTTGCGTTTCTGATAGG
CACCTATTGGTCTTACTGACATCCACTTTGCCTTTCTCTCCACAGGTGTCCACTCCCAGTTCAATTACAG
CTCTTAAGGCTAGAGTACTTAATACGACTCACTATAGGCTAGCAATTGCGGCCACCATGGGTAAGCCTAT
CCCTAACCCTCTCCTCGGTCTCGATTCTACGCCCGGAAGCGGTAGCGGTACCATGGACGAGAAGACCACC
GGCTGGGGGGGCGGCCACGTGGTGGAGGGCCTGGCCGGCGAGCTGGAGCAGCTGCGGGCCAGGCTGGAGC
ACCACCCTCAGGGCCAGCGGGAGCCCTCCGGCGGCTGCAAGCCCCTCGACATGAAAATCGAAGAAGGTAA
ACTGGTAATCTGGATTAACGGCGATAAAGGCTATAACGGTCTCGCTGAAGTCGGTAAGAAATTCGAGAAA
GATACCGGAATTAAAGTCACCGTTGAGCATCCGGATAAACTGGAAGAGAAATTCCCGCAGGTTGCGGCAA
CTGGCGATGGCCCTGACATTATCTTCTGGGCACACGACCGCTTTGGTGGCTACGCTCAATCTGGCCTGTT
GGCTGAAATCACCCCGGACAAAGCGTTCCAGGACAAGCTGTATCCGTTTACCTGGGATGCCGTACGTTAC
AACGGCAAGCTGATTGCTTACCCGATCGCTGTTGAAGCGTTATCGCTGATTTATAACAAAGATCTGCTGC
CGAACCCGCCAAAAACCTGGGAAGAGATCCCGGCGCTGGATAAAGAACTGAAAGCGAAAGGTAAGAGCGC
GCTGATGTTCAACCTGCAAGAACCGTACTTCACCTGGCCGCTGATTGCTGCTGACGGGGGTTATGCGTTC
AAGTATGAAAACGGCAAGTACGACATTAAAGACGTGGGCGTGGATAACGCTGGCGCGAAAGCGGGTCTGA
CCTTCCTGGTTGACCTGATTAAAAGCAAACACATGAATGCAGACACCGATTACTCCATCGCAGAAGCTGC
CTTTAATAAAGGCGAAACAGCGATGACCATCAACGGCCCGTGGGCATGGTCCAACATCGACACCAGCAAA
GTGAATTATGGTGTAACGGTACTGCCGACCTTCAAGGGTCAACCATCCAAACCGTTCGTTGGCGTGCTGA
GCGCAGGTATTAACGCCGCCAGTCCGAACAAAGAGCTGGCGAAAGAGTTCCTCGAAAACTATCTGCTGAC
TGATGAAGGTCTGGAAGCGGTTAATAAAGACAAACCGCTGGGTGCCGTAGCGCTGAAGTCTTACGAGGAA
GAGTTGGCGAAAGATCCACGTATTGCCGCCACCATGGAAAACGCCCAGAAAGGTGAAATCATGCCGAACA
TCCCGCAGATGTCCGCTTTCTGGTATGCCGTGCGTACTGCGGTGATCAACGCCGCCAGCGGTCGTCAGAC
TGTCGATGAAGCCCTGAAAGACCCTCCACTCGAGATGGCAAACCCAAAAGAGAAAACTGCAATGTGTCTG
GTAAATGAGTTAGCCCGTTTCAATAGAGTCCAACCCCAGTATAAACTTCTGAATGAAAGAGGGCCTGCTC
ATTCAAAGATGTTCTCAGTGCAGCTGAGTCTTGGTGAGCAGACATGGGAATCCGAAGGCAGCAGTATAAA
GAAGGCTCAGCAGGCTGTTGCCAATAAAGCTTTGACTGAATCTACGCTTCCCAAACCAGTTCAGAAGCCA
CCCAAAAGTAATGTTAACAATAACCCAGGCAGTATAACTCCAACTGTGGAACTGAATGGGCTTGCTATGA
AAAGGGGAGAGCCTGCCATCTACAGGCCATTAGATCCAAAGCCATTCCCAAATTATAGAGCTAATTACAA
CTTTCGGGGCATGTACAATCAGAGGTATCATTGCCCAGTGCCTAAGATCTTTTATGTTCAGCTCACTGTA
GGAAATAATGAATTTTTTGGGGAAGGAAAGACTCGACAAGCTGCTAGACACAATGCTGCAATGAAAGCCC
TCCAAGCACTGCAGAATGAACCTATTCCAGAAAGATCTCCTCAGAATGGTGAATCAGGAAAGGATGTGGA
TGATGACAAAGATGCAAATAAGTCTGAGATCAGCTTAGTGTTTGAAATTGCTCTGAAGCGAAATATGCCT
GTCAGTTTTGAGGTTATTAAAGAAAGTGGACCACCACATATGAAAAGCTTTGTTACTCGAGTGTCAGTAG
GAGAGTTCTCTGCAGAAGGAGAAGGAAATAGCAAAAAACTCTCCAAGAAGCGCGCTGCGACCACCGTCTT
ACAGGAGCTTAAAAAACTTCCACCTCTTCCTGTGGTGGAAAAGCCAAAACTATTTTTTAAAAAACGCCCT
AAAACAATAGTAAAGGCCGGACCAGAATATGGCCAAGGGATGAACCCTATTAGCCGCCTGGCGCAAATTC
AACAGGCCAAAAAGGAAAAGGAGCCGGATTATGTTTTGCTTTCAGAAAGAGGAATGCCTCGACGTCGAGA
ATTTGTGATGCAGGTGAAGGTAGGCAATGAAGTTGCTACAGGAACAGGACCTAATAAAAAGATAGCCAAA
AAAAATGCTGCAGAAGCAATGCTGTTACAACTTGGTTATAAAGCATCCACTAATCTTCAGGATCAACTTG
AGAAGACAGGGGAAAACAAAGGATGGAGTGGTCCAAAGCCTGGGTTTCCTGAACCAACAAATAATACTCC
AAAAGGAATTCTTCATTTGTCTCCTGATGTTTATCAAGAGATGGAAGCCAGCCGCCACAAAGTAATCTCT
GGCACTACTCTAGGCTATTTGTCACCCAAAGATATGAACCAACCTTCAAGCTCTTTCTTCAGTATATCTC
CCACATCGAATAGTTCAGCTACAATTGCCAGGGAACTCCTTATGAATGGAACATCTTCTACAGCTGAAGC
CATAGGTTTAAAAGGAAGTTCTCCTACTCCCCCTTGTTCTCCAGTACAACCTTCAAAACAACTGGAATAT
TTAGCAAGGATTCAAGGCTTTCAGGCAGCCTTAAGTGCCTTGAAACAATTTTCTGAACAAGGACTGGATC
CAATCGATGGAGCAATGAATATCGAAAAAGGTTCTCTTGAAAAACAAGCCAAGCATCTGAGAGAGAAAGC
GGACAATAACCAGGCACCCCCGGGCTCCATCGCTCAGGACTGCAAGAAATCAAACTCGGCCGTCTAGGCG
GCCGCTTCCCTTTAGTGAGGGTTAATGCTTCGAGCAGACATGATAAGATACATTGATGAGTTTGGACAAA
CCACAACTAGAATGCAGTGAAAAAAATGCTTTATTTGTGAAATTTGTGATGCTATTGCTTTATTTGTAAC
CATTATAAGCTGCAATAAACAAGTTAACAACAACAATTGCATTCATTTTATGTTTCAGGTTCAGGGGGAG
ATGTGGGAGGTTTTTTAAAGCAAGTAAAACCTCTACAAATGTGGTAAAATCCGATAAGGATCGATCCGGG
CTGGCGTAATAGCGAAGAGGCCCGCACCGATCGCCCTTCCCAACAGTTGCGCAGCCTGAATGGCGAATGG
[124 nt withheld, positions 4341-4464]
C
[91 nt withheld, positions 4466-4556]
A
[49 nt withheld, positions 4558-4606]
CCTTTGACGTTGGAGTCCACGTTCTTT
[37 nt withheld, positions 4634-4670]
ACCCTATCTCGGTCTATTCTTTTGATTTATAAGGGATTTTGCCGATTTCGGCCTATTGGTTAAAAAATGA
GCTGATTTAACAAAAATTTAACGCGAATTTTAACAAAATATTAACGCTTACAATTTCCTGATGCGGTATT
TTCTCCTTACGCATCTGTGCGGTATTTCACACCGCATACGCGGATCTGCGCAGCACCATGGCCTGAAATA
ACCTCTGAAAGAGGAACTTGGTTAGGTACCTTCTGAGGCGGAAAGAACCAGCTGTGGAATGTGTGTCAGT
TAGGGTGTGGAAAGTCCCCAGGCTCCCCAGCAGGCAGAAGTATGCAAAGCATGCATCTCAATTAGTCAGC
AACCAGGTGTGGAAAGTCCCCAGGCTCCCCAGCAGGCAGAAGTATGCAAAGCATGCATCTCAATTAGTCA
GCAACCATAGTCCCGCCCCTAACTCCGCCCATCCCGCCCCTAACTCCGCCCAGTTCCGCCCATTCTCCGC
CCCATGGCTGACTAATTTTTTTTATTTATGCAGAGGCCGAGGCCGCCTCGGCCTCTGAGCTATTCCAGAA
GTAGTGAGGAGGCTTTTTTGGAGGCCTAGGCTTTTGCAAAAAGCTTGATTCTTCTGACACAACAGTCTCG
AACTTAAGGCTAGAGCCACCATGATTGAACAAGATGGATTGCACGCAGGTTCTCCGGCCGCTTGGGTGGA
GAGGCTATTCGGCTATGACTGGGCACAACAGACAATCGGCTGCTCTGATGCCGCCGTGTTCCGGCTGTCA
GCGCAGGGGCGCCCGGTTCTTTTTGTCAAGACCGACCTGTCCGGTGCCCTGAATGAACTGCAGGACGAGG
CAGCGCGGCTATCGTGGCTGGCCACGACGGGCGTTCCTTGCGCAGCTGTGCTCGACGTTGTCACTGAAGC
GGGAAGGGACTGGCTGCTATTGGGCGAAGTGCCGGGGCAGGATCTCCTGTCATCTCACCTTGCTCCTGCC
GAGAAAGTATCCATCATGGCTGATGCAATGCGGCGGCTGCATACGCTTGATCCGGCTACCTGCCCATTCG
ACCACCAAGCGAAACATCGCATCGAGCGAGCACGTACTCGGATGGAAGCCGGTCTTGTCGATCAGGATGA
TCTGGACGAAGAGCATCAGGGGCTCGCGCCAGCCGAACTGTTCGCCAGGCTCAAGGCGCGCATGCCCGAC
GGCGAGGATCTCGTCGTGACCCATGGCGATGCCTGCTTGCCGAATATCATGGTGGAAAATGGCCGCTTTT
CTGGATTCATCGACTGTGGCCGGCTGGGTGTGGCGGACCGCTATCAGGACATAGCGTTGGCTACCCGTGA
TATTGCTGAAGAGCTTGGCGGCGAATGGGCTGACCGCTTCCTCGTGCTTTACGGTATCGCCGCTCCCGAT
TCGCAGCGCATCGCCTTCTATCGCCTTCTTGACGAGTTCTTCTGAGCGGGACTCTGGGGTTCGAAATGAC
CGACCAAGCGACGCCCAACCTGCCATCACGATGGCCGCAATAAAATATCTTTATTTTCATTACATCTGTG
TGTTGGTTTTTTGTGTGAATCGATAGCGATAAGGATCCGCGTATGGTGCACTCTCAGTACAATCTGCTCT
GATGCCGCATAGTTAAGCCAGCCCCGACACCCGCCAACACCCGCTGACGCGCCCTGACGGGCTTGTCTGC
TCCCGGCATCCGCTTACAGACAAGCTGTGACCGTCTCCGGGAGCTGCATGTGTCAGAGGTTTTCACCGTC
ATCACCGAAACGCGCGAGACGAAAGGGCCTCGTGATACGCCTATTTTTATAGGTTAATGTCATGATAATA
ATGGTTTCTTAGACGTCAGGTGGCACTTTTCGGGGAAATGTGCGCGGAACCCCTATTTGTTTATTTTTCT
AAATACATTCAAATATGTATCCGCTCATGAGACAATAACCCTGATAAATGCTTCAATAATATTGAAAAAG
GAAGAGTATGAGTATTCAACATTTCCGTGTCGCCCTTATTCCCTTTTTTGCGGCATTTTGCCTTCCTGTT
TTTGCTCACCCAGAAACGCTGGTGAAAGTAAAAGATGCTGAAGATCAGTTGGGTGCACGAGTGGGTTACA
TCGAACTGGATCTCAACAGCGGTAAGATCCTTGAGAGTTTTCGCCCCGAAGAACGTTTTCCAATGATGAG
CACTTTTAAAGTTCTGCTATGTGGCGCGGTATTATCCCGTATTGACGCCGGGCAAGAGCAACTCGGTCGC
CGCATACACTATTCTCAGAATGACTTGGTTGAGTACTCACCAGTCACAGAAAAGCATCTTACGGATGGCA
TGACAGTAAGAGAATTATGCAGTGCTGCCATAACCATGAGTGATAACACTGCGGCCAACTTACTTCTGAC
AACGATCGGAGGACCGAAGGAGCTAACCGCTTTTTTGCACAACATGGGGGATCATGTAACTCGCCTTGAT
CGTTGGGAACCGGAGCTGAATGAAGCCATACCAAACGACGAGCGTGACACCACGATGCCTGTAGCAATGG
CAACAACGTTGCGCAAACTATTAACTGGCGAACTACTTACTCTAGCTTCCCGGCAACAATTAATAGACTG
GATGGAGGCGGATAAAGTTGCAGGACCACTTCTGCGCTCGGCCCTTCCGGCTGGCTGGTTTATTGCTGAT
AAATCTGGAGCCGGTGAGCGTGGGTCTCGCGGTATCATTGCAGCACTGGGGCCAGATGGTAAGCCCTCCC
GTATCGTAGTTATCTACACGACGGGGAGTCAGGCAACTATGGATGAACGAAATAGACAGATCGCTGAGAT
AGGTGCCTCACTGATTAAGCATTGGTAACTGTCAGACCAAGTTTACTCATATATACTTTAGATTGATTTA
AAACTTCATTTTTAATTTAAAAGGATCTAGGTGAAGATCCTTTTTGATAATCTCATGACCAAAATCCCTT
AACGTGAGTTTTCGTTCCACTGAGCGTCAGACCCCGTAGAAAAGATCAAAGGATCTTCTTGAGATCCTTT
TTTTCTGCGCGTAATCTGCTGCTTGCAAACAAAAAAACCACCGCTACCAGCGGTGGTTTGTTTGCCGGAT
CAAGAGCTACCAACTCTTTTTCCGAAGGTAACTGGCTTCAGCAGAGCGCAGATACCAAATACTGTTCTTC
TAGTGTAGCCGTAGTTAGGCCACCACTTCAAGAACTCTGTAGCACCGCCTACATACCTCGCTCTGCTAAT
CCTGTTACCAGTGGCTGCTGCCAGTGGCGATAAGTCGTGTCTTACCGGGTTGGACTCAAGACGATAGTTA
CCGGATAAGGCGCAGCGGTCGGGCTGAACGGGGGGTTCGTGCACACAGCCCAGCTTGGAGCGAACGACCT
ACACCGAACTGAGATACCTACAGCGTGAGCTATGAGAAAGCGCCACGCTTCCCGAAGGGAGAAAGGCGGA
CAGGTATCCGGTAAGCGGCAGGGTCGGAACAGGAGAGCGCACGAGGGAGCTTCCAGGGGGAAACGCCTGG
TATCTTTATAGTCCTGTCGGGTTTCGCCACCTCTGACTTGAGCGTCGATTTTTGTGATGCTCGTCAGGGG
GGCGGAGCCTATGGAAAAACGCCAGCAACGCGGCCTTTTTACGGTTCCTGGCCTTTTGCTGGCCTTTTGC
TCACATGGCTCGACAGATCTTCAATATTGGCCATTAGCCATATTATTCATTGGTTATATAGCATAAATCA
ATATTGGCTATTGGCCATTGCATACGTTGTATCTATATCATAATATGTACATTTATATTGGCTCATGTCC
AATATGACCGCCATGTT
